Addgene plasmid #44422: pGST1-yGGA2-VHS
Depositing lab: James Hurley. Depositing organization: National Institute of Diabetes & Digestive & Kidney Diseases (NIDDK). Publication: VHS domains of ESCRT-0 cooperate in high-avidity binding to polyubiquitinated cargo. Ren X, Hurley JH. EMBO J. 2010 Mar 17;29(6):1045-54. Epub 2010 Feb 11. 10.1038/emboj.2010.6 PubMed 20150893.
Backbone
  Vector backbone: pGST1
  Backbone size w/o insert (bp): 5000
  Total vector size (bp): 5507
  Vector type: Bacterial Expression
Growth in bacteria
  Bacterial resistance: Ampicillin, 100 μg/mL
  Growth temperature: 37°C
  Growth strain: DH5alpha
  Copy number: Unknown
Gene/Insert
  Gene/Insert name: yGGA2 (1-169) (alt name: golgi-associated, gamma adaptin ear containing, ARF binding protein 2)
  Species: S. cerevisiae (budding yeast)
  Insert size (bp): 507
  GenBank ID: YHR108W
  Entrez Gene: GGA2 (a.k.a. YHR108W)
  Tag / fusion protein: GST (N terminal on backbone)
  Cloning method: Ligation Independent Cloning
  Sequencing primers: 5′ 5GEX
Terms and licenses: Academic/Nonprofit Terms; Industry Terms: Not Available to Industry
How to cite: pGST1-yGGA2-VHS was a gift from James Hurley (Addgene plasmid # 44422 ; http://n2t.net/addgene:44422 ; RRID:Addgene_44422)
