[The description below was written by a language model from this plasmid's Addgene catalogue record.]
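Description:
pGST1-yGGA2-VHS is a bacterial expression plasmid built on the pGST1 backbone (about 5.0 kb), giving a total size of roughly 5.5 kb with the insert. It is maintained in E. coli under ampicillin selection. The record lists the copy number as unknown and does not name the origin of replication or the promoter driving expression, and no feature table is available to fill in those details.

The payload is a 507 bp fragment of the Saccharomyces cerevisiae GGA2 gene (YHR108W) encoding residues 1–169 of the protein, a Golgi-associated, gamma-adaptin ear-containing, ARF-binding adaptor. As the plasmid name indicates, this N-terminal segment corresponds to the VHS domain. The fragment was inserted by ligation-independent cloning downstream of a backbone-encoded glutathione S-transferase, so the product is an N-terminal GST fusion. GST allows affinity capture of the fusion on glutathione resin, which suits both purification of the recombinant domain and its immobilisation as bait in pull-down or binding assays. The record does not say whether a protease cleavage site lies between GST and the insert.

The associated study examined how VHS domains, particularly those of the ESCRT-0 complex, bind polyubiquitinated cargo. This construct is therefore most plausibly a source of recombinant yeast GGA2 VHS domain for in vitro ubiquitin-binding or related biochemical experiments, likely for comparison across VHS domains from different proteins, though the catalogue entry does not spell out its specific role.
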