>Addgene plasmid #44422 | pGST1-yGGA2-VHS | depositor partial sequence | sequence record 61016 | gene
ATGTCCCATCCGCACTCACATAGCATATATTTGTCTGAGTTGCCCGTCAGGAAACCTCAAGCCTTGGGCA
ATCCTCTTTTGAGGAAGATTCAAAGAGCTTGCAGAATGTCACTTGCTGAACCAGACTTGGCGTTGAATCT
TGACATTGCTGACTACATTAATGAAAAACAGGGCGCTGCCCCTAGGGATGCTGCCATTGCACTTGCTAAA
CTGATCAACAATAGAGAATCGCACGTGGCAATATTCGCGTTATCTCTATTAGACGTGCTTGTCAAGAATT
GTGGATACCCATTCCACTTGCAAATTTCTAGAAAGGAATTTTTGAATGAACTGGTCAAGAGATTTCCAGG
TCACCCACCATTACGTTATTCTAAGATTCAGAGATTGATTTTAACTGCTATTGAAGAATGGTATCAAACA
ATTTGTAAACACTCAAGCTACAAGAATGATATGGGTTATATTAGAGACATGCACCGTTTGTTGAAATATA
AGGGTTATGCATTCCCC
