>Addgene plasmid #44422 | pGST1-yGGA2-VHS | addgene partial sequence | sequence record 67786 | pGEX5
CATCCTCCAAAAATCGATACGACCGAAAACCTGTATTTTCAGGGCGCCATGTCCCATCCGCACTCACATA
GCATATATTTGTCTGAGTTGCCCGTCAGGAAACCTCAAGCCTTGGGCAATCCTCTTTTGAGGAAGATTCA
AAGAGCTTGCAGAATGTCACTTGCTGAACCAGACTTGGCGTTGAATCTTGACATTGCTGACTACATTAAT
GAAAAACAGGGCGCTGCCCCTAGGGATGCTGCCATTGCACTTGCTAAACTGATCAACAATAGAGAATCGC
ACGTGGCAATATTCGCGTTATCTCTATTAGACGTGCTTGTCAAGAATTGTGGATACCCATTCCACTTGCA
AATTTCTAGAAAGGAATTTTTGAATGAACTGGTCAAGAGATTTCCAGGTCACCCACCATTACGTTATTCT
AAGATTCAGAGATTGATTTTAACTGCTATTGAAGAATGGTATCAAACAATTTGTAAACACTCAAGCTACA
AGAATGATATGGGTTATATTAGAGACATGCACCGTTTGTTGAAATATAAGGGTTATGCATTCCCCTAAGA
GCCTGCAGTCTCGAGCGGCCGCATCGTGACTGACTGACGATCTGCCTCGCGCGTTTCGGTGATGACGGTG
AAAACCTCTGACACATGCAGCTCCCGGAGACGGTCACAGCTTGTCTGTAAGCGGATGCCGGGAGCAGACA
AGCCCGTCAGGGCGCGTCAGCGGGTGTTGGCGGGTGTCGGGGCGCAGCCATGACCCAGTCACGTAGCGAT
AGCGGAGTGTATAATTCTTGAAGACGAAAGGGCCTCGTGATACGCCTATTTTTATAGGTTAATGTCATGA
TAATAATGGTTTCTTAGACGTCAGGTGGCACTTTTCGGGGAAATGTGCGCGGAACCCCTATTTGTTTATT
TTTCTAAATACATTCAAATATGTATCCGCTCATG
